Addgene plasmid #188140: pMXS-IRES-BLAST flag-CAD E1367A
Purpose: Expresses C-terminal flag-tagged human CAD E1367A in mammalian cells
Depositing lab: Richard Possemato. Depositing organization: NYU Grossman School of Medicine. Publication: Allosteric regulation of CAD modulates de novo pyrimidine synthesis during the cell cycle. Shin J, Mir H, Khurram MA, Fujihara KM, Dynlacht BD, Cardozo TJ, Possemato R. Nat Metab. 2023 Feb 6. doi: 10.1038/s42255-023-00735-9. PubMed 36747088.
Backbone
  Vector backbone: pMXS-IRES-BLAST
  Backbone size w/o insert (bp): 5623
  Vector type: Mammalian Expression, Retroviral
  Selectable markers: Blasticidin
Growth in bacteria
  Bacterial resistance: Ampicillin, 100 μg/mL
  Growth temperature: 37°C
  Growth strain: NEB Stable
  Copy number: High Copy
Gene/Insert
  Gene/Insert name: CAD (alt name: carbamoyl-phosphate synthetase 2, aspartate transcarbamylase, and dihydroorotase)
  Species: H. sapiens (human)
  Insert size (bp): 6702
  Mutation: TCC -> AGT silent mutations at nt439-441 eliminating PAM site for sgRNA target sequence 5'-ATTGGGGTCCAAGAATGGCA-3' and A -> C mutation at nt6022 for Glu1367 -> Ala mutation of CAD
  Entrez Gene: CAD (a.k.a. CDG1Z, DEE50, EIEE50, GATD4)
  Tag / fusion protein: Flag tag (N terminal on insert)
  Cloning method: Gibson Cloning
  Sequencing primers: 5′ AGTAGACGGCATCGCAGCTTGGATA; 3′ CGGAATTTACGTAGCGGCCGC
Terms and licenses: Academic/Nonprofit Terms; Industry Terms: Not Available to Industry
How to cite: pMXS-IRES-BLAST flag-CAD E1367A was a gift from Richard Possemato (Addgene plasmid # 188140 ; http://n2t.net/addgene:188140 ; RRID:Addgene_188140)
