[The description below was written by a language model from this plasmid's Addgene catalogue record and pLannotate feature annotations shown in this document.]
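Description:
pMXS-IRES-BLAST flag-CAD E1367A is a Moloney murine leukemia virus-based retroviral expression vector for stable delivery of a mutant human CAD cDNA into mammalian cells. In bacteria it is maintained through a high-copy ColE1/pUC-type origin and an ampicillin resistance gene (β-lactamase with its own promoter). The viral portion consists of a 5′ MMLV LTR, the Ψ packaging signal with extended packaging sequence running into a truncated, start-codon-less gag, a pol-derived segment carrying the splice acceptor, and a 3′ LTR. No separate internal promoter is annotated, so transcription of the payload is presumably driven from the 5′ LTR. Gag, pol and env functions must be supplied in trans by a packaging system to produce virus.

The payload is the roughly 6.7 kb coding sequence of CAD, the multifunctional enzyme combining glutamine amidotransferase, carbamoyl-phosphate synthetase, aspartate transcarbamylase and dihydroorotase activities of de novo pyrimidine synthesis. It carries a Glu1367-to-Ala substitution, plus silent changes that remove the PAM for a specific sgRNA. This makes the cDNA resistant to Cas9 cutting, which suits re-expression in cells whose endogenous CAD has been targeted. A Flag tag is fused to CAD, but the record is inconsistent about its position: the purpose line says C-terminal, while the tag field and the construct name suggest N-terminal. The tag is not annotated in the feature table. Downstream, an EMCV IRES links CAD to blasticidin S deaminase on the same transcript, so blasticidin selection enriches for transduced cells that express the transgene. The associated work concerns allosteric regulation of CAD and pyrimidine synthesis during the cell cycle.
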