Features (pLannotate 1.2.2; 14 found; start..end, strand, type, name):
     22..615     +  LTR            LTR: long terminal repeat from Moloney murine leukemia virus
    678..877     +  misc_feature   MMLV Ψ: packaging signal of Moloney murine leukemia virus (MMLV)
    929..1017    +  misc_feature   MESV Ψ (fragment): packaging signal of murine embryonic stem cell virus
   1094..1510    +  CDS            gag (truncated): truncated Moloney murine leukemia virus (MMLV) gag gene lacking the start codon
   1520..1894    +  misc_feature   pol region: Moloney murine leukemia virus (MMLV) pol region containing the splice acceptor site
   1923..8597    +  CDS            CAD: PYR1_HUMAN - Experimental evidence at protein level: Swiss-Prot protein existence level 1. This protein is a 'fusion' protein encoding four enzymatic activities of the pyrimidine pathway (GATase, CPSase, ATCase and DHOase). From Homo sapiens (Human).
   8798..9260    +  misc_feature   IRES: internal ribosome entry site (IRES) of the encephalomyocarditis virus (EMCV)
   9280..9669    +  CDS            BSD: blasticidin S deaminase; Aspergillus terreus BSD; confers resistance to blasticidin
   9718..9839    +  LTR            3' LTR (ΔU3) (fragment): self-inactivating 3' long terminal repeat (LTR) from Moloney murine leukemia virus
   9840..10309   +  LTR            LTR: long terminal repeat from Moloney murine leukemia virus
  10375..10427   -  CDS            lacI (fragment): lac repressor; lacI; The lac repressor binds to the lac operator to inhibit transcription in E. coli. This inhibition can be relieved by adding lactose or isopropyl-β-D-thiogalactopyranoside (IPTG).
  10610..11198   -  rep_origin     ori: high-copy-number ColE1/pMB1/pBR322/pUC origin of replication
  11362..12222   -  CDS            AmpR: β-lactamase; bla; confers resistance to ampicillin, carbenicillin, and related antibiotics
  12223..12327   -  promoter       AmpR promoter: bla
>Addgene plasmid #188140 | pMXS-IRES-BLAST flag-CAD E1367A | addgene full sequence | sequence record 372245 | Addgene NGS Result
CCCGAAAAGTGCCACCTGCATAATGAAAGACCCCACCTGTAGGTTTGGCAAGCTAGCTTAAGTAACGCCA
TTTTGCAAGGCATGGAAAAATACATAACTGAGAATAGAAAAGTTCAGATCAAGGTCAGGAACAGATGGAA
CAGCTGAATATGGGCCAAACAGGATATCTGTGGTAAGCAGTTCCTGCCCCGGCTCAGGGCCAAGAACAGA
TGGAACAGCTGAATATGGGCCAAACAGGATATCTGTGGTAAGCAGTTCCTGCCCCGGCTCAGGGCCAAGA
ACAGATGGTCCCCAGATGCGGTCCAGCCCTCAGCAGTTTCTAGAGAACCATCAGATGTTTCCAGGGTGCC
CCAAGGACCTGAAATGACCCTGTGCCTTATTTGAACTAACCAATCAGTTCGCTTCTCGCTTCTGTTCGCG
CGCTTCTGCTCCCCGAGCTCAATAAAAGAGCCCACAACCCCTCACTCGGCGCGCCAGTCCTCCGATTGAC
TGAGTCGCCCGGGTACCCGTGTATCCAATAAACCCTCTTGCAGTTGCATCCGACTTGTGGTCTCGCTGTT
CCTTGGGAGGGTCTCCTCTGAGTGATTGACTACCCGTCAGCGGGGGTCTTTCATTTGGGGGCTCGTCCGG
GATCGGGAGACCCCTGCCCAGGGACCACCGACCCACCACCGGGAGGTAAGCTGGCCAGCAACTTATCTGT
GTCTGTCCGATTGTCTAGTGTCTATGACTGATTTTATGCGCCTGCGTCGGTACTAGTTAGCTAACTAGCT
CTGTATCTGGCGGACCCGTGGTGGAACTGACGAGTTCGGAACACCCGGCCGCAACCCTGGGAGACGTCCC
AGGGACTTCGGGGGCCGTTTTTGTGGCCCGACCTGAGTCCAAAAATCCCGATCGTTTTGGACTCTTTGGT
GCACCCCCCTAATAGGAGGGATATGTGGTTCTGGTAGGAGACGAGAACCTAAAACAGTTCCCGCCTCCGT
CTGAATTTTTGCTTTCGGTTTGGGACCGAAGCCGCGCCGCGCGTCTTGTCTGCTGCAGCATCGTTCTGTG
TTGTCTCTGTCTGACTGTGTTTCTGTATTTGTCTGAAAATTAGGGCCAGACTGTTACCACTCCCTTAAGT
TTGACCTTAGGTCACTGGAAAGATGTCGAGCGGATCGCTCACAACCAGTCGGTAGATGTCAAGAAGAGAC
GTTGGGTTACCTTCTGCTCTGCAGAATGGCCAACCTTTAACGTCGGATGGCCGCGAGACGGCACCTTTAA
CCGAGACCTCATCACCCAGGTTAAGATCAAGGTCTTTTCACCTGGCCCGCATGGACACCCAGACCAGGTC
CCCTACATCGTGACCTGGGAAGCCTTGGCTTTTGACCCCCCTCCCTGGGTCAAGCCCTTTGTACACCCTA
AGCCTCCGCCTCCTCTTCCTCCATCCGCCCCGTCTCTCCCCCTTGAACCTCCTCGTTCGACCCCGCCTCG
ATCCTCCCTTTATCCAGCCCTCACTCCTTCTCTAGGCGCCCCCATATGGCCATATGAGATCTTATATGGG
GCACCCCCGCCCCTTGTAAACTTCCCTGACCCTGACATGACAAGAGTTACTAACAGCCCCTCTCTCCAAG
CTCACTTACAGGCTCTCTACTTAGTCCAGCACGAAGTCTGGAGACCTCTGGCGGCAGCCTACCAAGAACA
ACTGGACCGACCGGTGGTACCTCACCCTTACCGAGTCGGCGACACAGTGTGGGTCCGCCGACACCAGACT
AAGAACCTAGAACCTCGCTGGAAAGGACCTTACACAGTCCTGCTGACCACCCCCACCGCCCTCAAAGTAG
ACGGCATCGCAGCTTGGATACACGCCGCCCACGTGAAGGCTGCCGACCCCGGGGGTGGACCATCCTCTAG
ACTGCCGGATCTAGCTAGTTAATTAAGGATCCATGGCGGCCCTAGTGTTGGAGGACGGGTCGGTCCTGCG
GGGCCAGCCCTTTGGGGCCGCCGTGTCGACTGCCGGGGAAGTGGTGTTTCAAACCGGCATGGTCGGCTAC
CCCGAGGCCCTCACTGATCCCTCCTACAAGGCACAGATCTTAGTGCTCACCTATCCTCTGATCGGCAACT
ATGGCATCCCCCCAGATGAAATGGATGAGTTCGGTCTCTGCAAGTGGTTTGAATCCTCGGGCATCCACGT
AGCAGCACTGGTAGTGGGAGAGTGCTGTCCTACTCCCAGCCACTGGAGTGCCACCCGCACCCTGCATGAG
TGGCTGCAGCAGCATGGCATCCCTGGCTTGCAAGGAGTAGACACTCGGGAGCTGACCAAGAAGTTGCGGG
AACAGGGGTCTCTGCTGGGGAAGCTGGTCCAGAATGGAACAGAACCTTCAAGTCTGCCATTCTTGGACCC
CAATGCCCGCCCCCTGGTACCAGAGGTCTCCATTAAGACTCCACGGGTATTCAATACAGGGGGTGCCCCT
CGGATCCTTGCTTTGGACTGTGGCCTCAAGTATAATCAGATCCGATGCCTCTGCCAGCGTGGGGCTGAGG
TCACTGTGGTACCCTGGGACCATGCACTAGACAGCCAAGAGTATGAGGGTCTCTTCTTAAGTAATGGGCC
TGGTGACCCTGCCTCCTATCCCAGTGTCGTATCCACACTGAGCCGTGTTTTATCTGAGCCTAATCCCCGA
CCTGTCTTTGGGATCTGCCTGGGACACCAGCTATTGGCCTTAGCCATTGGGGCCAAGACTTACAAGATGA
GATATGGGAACCGAGGCCATAACCAGCCCTGCTTGTTGGTGGGCTCTGGGCGCTGCTTTCTGACATCCCA
GAACCATGGGTTTGCTGTGGAGACAGACTCACTGCCAGCAGACTGGGCTCCTCTCTTCACCAACGCCAAT
GATGGTTCCAATGAAGGCATTGTGCACAACAGCTTGCCTTTCTTCAGTGTCCAGTTTCACCCAGAGCACC
AAGCTGGCCCTTCAGATATGGAACTGCTTTTCGATATCTTTCTGGAAACTGTGAAAGAGGCCACAGCTGG
GAACCCTGGGGGCCAGACAGTTAGAGAGCGGCTGACTGAGCGCCTCTGTCCCCCTGGGATTCCCACTCCC
GGCTCTGGACTTCCACCACCACGAAAGGTTCTGATCCTGGGCTCAGGGGGCCTCTCCATTGGCCAAGCTG
GAGAATTTGACTACTCGGGCTCTCAGGCAATTAAGGCCCTGAAGGAGGAAAACATCCAGACGTTGCTGAT
CAACCCCAATATTGCCACAGTGCAGACCTCCCAGGGGCTGGCCGACAAGGTCTATTTTCTTCCCATAACA
CCTCATTATGTAACCCAGGTGATACGTAATGAACGCCCCGATGGTGTGTTACTGACTTTTGGGGGCCAGA
CTGCTCTGAACTGTGGTGTGGAGCTGACCAAGGCCGGGGTGCTGGCTCGGTATGGGGTCCGGGTCCTGGG
CACACCAGTGGAGACCATTGAGCTGACCGAGGATCGACGGGCCTTTGCTGCCAGAATGGCAGAGATCGGA
GAGCATGTGGCCCCGAGCGAGGCAGCAAATTCTCTTGAACAGGCCCAGGCAGCCGCTGAACGGCTGGGGT
ACCCTGTGCTAGTGCGTGCAGCCTTTGCCCTGGGTGGCCTGGGCTCTGGCTTTGCCTCTAACAGGGAGGA
GCTCTCTGCTCTCGTGGCCCCAGCTTTTGCCCATACCAGCCAAGTGCTAGTAGACAAGTCTCTGAAGGGA
TGGAAGGAGATTGAGTACGAGGTGGTGAGAGACGCCTATGGCAACTGTGTCACGGTGTGTAACATGGAGA
ACTTGGACCCACTGGGCATCCACACTGGTGAGTCCATAGTGGTGGCCCCTAGCCAGACACTGAATGACAG
GGAGTATCAGCTCCTGAGGCAGACAGCTATCAAGGTGACCCAGCACCTGGGAATTGTTGGGGAGTGCAAT
GTGCAGTATGCCTTGAACCCTGAGTCTGAGCAGTATTACATCATTGAAGTGAATGCCAGGCTCTCTCGCA
GCTCTGCCCTGGCCAGTAAGGCCACAGGTTATCCACTGGCTTATGTGGCAGCCAAGCTAGCATTGGGCAT
CCCTTTGCCTGAGCTCAGGAACTCTGTGACAGGGGGTACAGCAGCCTTTGAACCCAGCGTGGATTATTGT
GTGGTGAAGATTCCTCGATGGGACCTTAGCAAGTTCCTGCGAGTCAGCACAAAGATTGGGAGCTGCATGA
AGAGCGTTGGTGAAGTCATGGGCATTGGGCGTTCATTTGAGGAGGCCTTCCAGAAGGCCCTGCGCATGGT
GGATGAGAACTGTGTGGGCTTTGATCACACAGTGAAACCAGTCAGCGATATGGAGTTGGAGACTCCAACA
GATAAGCGGATTTTTGTGGTGGCAGCTGCTTTGTGGGCTGGTTATTCAGTGGACCGCCTGTATGAGCTCA
CACGCATCGACCGCTGGTTCCTGCACCGAATGAAGCGTATCATCGCACATGCCCAGCTGCTAGAACAACA
CCGTGGACAGCCTTTGCCGCCAGACCTGCTGCAACAGGCCAAGTGTCTTGGCTTCTCAGACAAACAGATT
GCCCTTGCAGTTCTGAGCACAGAGCTGGCTGTTCGCAAGCTGCGTCAGGAACTGGGGATCTGTCCAGCAG
TGAAACAGATTGACACAGTTGCAGCTGAGTGGCCAGCCCAGACAAATTACCTATACCTAACGTATTGGGG
CACCACCCATGACCTCACCTTTCGAACACCTCATGTCCTAGTCCTTGGCTCTGGCGTCTACCGTATTGGC
TCTAGCGTTGAATTTGACTGGTGTGCTGTAGGCTGCATCCAGCAGCTCCGAAAGATGGGATATAAGACCA
TCATGGTGAACTATAACCCAGAGACAGTCAGCACCGACTATGACATGTGTGATCGACTCTACTTTGATGA
GATCTCTTTTGAGGTGGTGATGGACATCTATGAGCTCGAGAACCCTGAAGGTGTGATCCTATCCATGGGT
GGACAGCTGCCCAACAACATGGCCATGGCGTTGCATCGGCAGCAGTGCCGGGTGCTGGGCACCTCCCCTG
AAGCCATTGACTCGGCTGAGAACCGTTTCAAGTTTTCCCGGCTCCTTGACACCATTGGTATCAGCCAGCC
TCAGTGGAGGGAGCTCAGTGACCTCGAGTCTGCTCGCCAATTCTGCCAGACCGTGGGGTACCCCTGTGTG
GTGCGCCCCTCCTATGTGCTGAGCGGTGCTGCTATGAATGTGGCCTACACGGATGGAGACCTGGAGCGCT
TCCTGAGCAGCGCAGCAGCCGTCTCCAAAGAGCATCCCGTGGTCATCTCCAAGTTCATCCAGGAGGCTAA
GGAGATTGACGTGGATGCCGTGGCCTCTGATGGTGTGGTGGCAGCCATCGCCATCTCTGAGCATGTGGAG
AATGCAGGTGTGCATTCAGGTGATGCGACGCTGGTGACCCCCCCACAAGATATCACTGCCAAAACCCTGG
AGCGGATCAAAGCCATTGTGCATGCTGTGGGCCAGGAGCTACAGGTCACAGGACCCTTCAATCTGCAGCT
CATTGCCAAGGATGACCAGCTGAAAGTTATTGAATGCAACGTACGTGTCTCTCGCTCCTTCCCCTTCGTT
TCCAAGACACTGGGTGTGGACCTAGTAGCCTTGGCCACGCGGGTCATCATGGGGGAAGAAGTGGAACCTG
TGGGGCTAATGACTGGTTCTGGAGTTGTGGGAGTAAAGGTGCCTCAGTTCTCCTTCTCCCGCTTGGCGGG
TGCTGACGTGGTGTTGGGTGTGGAAATGACCAGTACTGGGGAGGTGGCCGGCTTTGGGGAGAGCCGCTGT
GAGGCATACCTCAAGGCCATGCTAAGCACTGGCTTTAAGATCCCCAAGAAGAATATCCTGCTGACCATTG
GCAGCTATAAGAACAAAAGCGAGCTGCTCCCAACTGTGCGGCTACTGGAGAGCCTGGGCTACAGCCTCTA
TGCCAGTCTCGGCACAGCTGACTTCTACACTGAGCATGGCGTCAAGGTAACAGCTGTGGACTGGCACTTT
GCGGAGGCTGTGGATGGTGAGTGCCCACCACAGCGGAGCATCCTGGAGCAGCTAGCTGAGAAAAACTTTG
AGCTGGTGATTAACCTGTCAATGCGTGGAGCTGGGGGCCGGCGTCTCTCTTCCTTTGTCACCAAGGGCTA
CCGCACCCGACGCTTGGCCGCTGACTTCTCCGTGCCCCTAATCATCGATATCAAGTGCACCAAACTCTTT
GTGGAGGCCCTAGGCCAGATCGGGCCAGCCCCTCCTTTGAAGGTGCATGTTGACTGTATGACCTCCCAAA
AGCTTGTGCGACTGCCGGGATTGATTGATGTCCATGTGCACCTGCGGGAACCAGGTGGGACACATAAGGA
GGACTTTGCTTCAGGCACAGCCGCTGCCCTGGCTGGGGGTATCACCATGGTGTGTGCCATGCCTAATACC
CGGCCCCCCATCATTGACGCCCCTGCTCTGGCCCTGGCCCAGAAGCTGGCAGAGGCTGGCGCCCGGTGCG
ACTTTGCGCTATTCCTTGGGGCCTCGTCTGAAAATGCAGGAACCTTGGGCACCGTGGCCGGGTCTGCAGC
CGGGCTGAAGCTTTACCTCAATGAGACCTTCTCTGAGCTGCGGCTGGACAGCGTGGTCCAGTGGATGGAG
CATTTCGAGACATGGCCCTCCCACCTCCCCATTGTGGCTCACGCGGAGCAGCAAACCGTGGCTGCTGTCC
TCATGGTGGCTCAGCTCACTCAGCGCTCAGTGCACATATGTCACGTGGCACGGAAGGAGGAGATCCTGCT
AATTAAAGCTGCAAAGGCACGGGGCTTGCCAGTGACCTGCGAGGTGGCTCCCCACCACCTGTTCCTAAGC
CATGATGACCTGGAGCGCCTGGGGCCTGGGAAGGGGGAGGTCCGGCCTGAGCTTGGCTCCCGCCAGGATG
TGGAAGCCCTGTGGGAGAACATGGCTGTCATCGACTGCTTTGCCTCAGACCATGCTCCCCATACCTTGGA
GGAGAAGTGTGGGTCCAGGCCCCCACCTGGGTTCCCAGGGTTAGAGACCATGCTGCCACTACTCCTGACG
GCTGTAAGCGAGGGCCGGCTCAGCCTGGACGACCTGCTGCAGCGATTGCACCACAATCCTCGGCGCATCT
TTCACCTGCCTCCGCAGGAGGACACCTATGTGGAGGTGGATCTGGAGCATGAGTGGACAATTCCCAGCCA
CATGCCCTTCTCCAAGGCCCACTGGACACCTTTTGAAGGGCAGAAAGTGAAGGGCACCGTCCGCCGTGTG
GTCCTGCGAGGGGAGGTTGCCTATATCGATGGGCAGGTTCTGGTACCCCCGGGCTATGGACAGGATGTAC
GGAAGTGGCCACAGGGGGCTGTTCCTCAGCTCCCACCCTCAGCCCCTGCCACTAGTGAGATGACCACGAC
ACCTGAAAGACCCCGCCGTGGCATCCCAGGGCTTCCTGATGGCCGCTTCCATCTGCCGCCCCGAATCCAT
CGAGCCTCCGACCCAGGTTTGCCAGCTGAGGAGCCAAAGGAGAAGTCCTCTCGGAAGGTAGCCGAGCCAG
AGCTGATGGGAACCCCTGATGGCACCTGCTACCCTCCACCACCAGTACCGAGACAGGCATCTCCCCAGAA
CCTGGGGACCCCTGGCTTGCTGCACCCCCAGACCTCACCCCTGCTGCACTCATTAGTGGGCCAACATATC
CTGTCCGTCCAGCAGTTCACCAAGGATCAGATGTCTCACCTGTTCAATGTGGCACACACACTGCGTATGA
TGGTGCAGAAGGAGCGGAGCCTCGACATCCTGAAGGGGAAGGTCATGGCCTCCATGTTCTATGAAGTGAG
CACACGGACCAGCAGCTCCTTTGCAGCAGCCATGGCCCGGCTGGGAGGTGCTGTGCTCAGCTTCTCGGAA
GCCACATCGTCCGTCCAGAAGGGCGAATCCCTGGCTGACTCCGTGCAGACCATGAGCTGCTATGCCGACG
TCGTCGTGCTCCGGCACCCCCAGCCTGGAGCAGTGGAGCTGGCCGCCAAGCACTGCCGGAGGCCAGTGAT
CAATGCTGGGGATGGGGTCGGAGAGCACCCCACCCAGGCCCTGCTGGACATCTTCACCATCCGTGAGGAG
CTGGGAACTGTCAATGGCATGACGATCACGATGGTGGGTGACCTGAAGCACGGACGCACAGTACATTCCC
TGGCCTGCCTGCTCACCCAGTATCGTGTCAGCCTGCGCTACGTGGCACCTCCCAGCCTGCGCATGCCACC
CACTGTGCGGGCCTTCGTGGCCTCCCGCGGCACCAAGCAGGAGGAATTCGAGAGCATTGAGGAGGCGCTG
CCTGACACTGATGTGCTCTACATGACTCGAATCCAGAAGGAACGATTTGGCTCTACCCAGGAGTACGAAG
CTTGCTTTGGTCAGTTCATCCTCACTCCCCACATCATGACCCGGGCCAAGAAGAAGATGGTGGTGATGCA
CCCGATGCCCCGTGTCAACGAGATAAGCGTGGAAGTGGACTCGGATCCCCGCGCAGCCTACTTCCGCCAG
GCTGAGAACGGCATGTACATCCGCATGGCTCTGTTAGCCACCGTGCTGGGCCGTTTCGACTACAAAGACG
ATGACGACAAGTAGGAATTCCTGCAGGCCTCGAGGGCCGGCGCGCCGCGGCCGCTACGTAAATTCCGCCC
CCCCCCCCCCTCTCCCTCCCCCCCCCCTAACGTTACTGGCCGAAGCCGCTTGGAATAAGGCCGGTGTGCG
TTTGTCTATATGTTATTTTCCACCATATTGCCGTCTTTTGGCAATGTGAGGGCCCGGAAACCTGGCCCTG
TCTTCTTGACGAGCATTCCTAGGGGTCTTTCCCCTCTCGCCAAAGGAATGCAAGGTCTGTTGAATGTCGT
GAAGGAAGCAGTTCCTCTGGAAGCTTCTTGAAGACAAACAACGTCTGTAGCGACCCTTTGCAGGCAGCGG
AACCCCCCACCTGGCGACAGGTGCCTCTGCGGCCAAAAGCCACGTGTATAAGATACACCTGCAAAGGCGG
CACAACCCCAGTGCCACGTTGTGAGTTGGATAGTTGTGGAAAGAGTCAAATGGCTCTCCTCAAGCGTATT
CAACAAGGGGCTGAAGGATGCCCAGAAGGTACCCCATTGTATGGGATCTGATCTGGGGCCTCGGTGCACA
TGCTTTACATGTGTTTAGTCGAGGTTAAAAAAACGTCTAGGCCCCCCGAACCACGGGGACGTGGTTTTCC
TTTGAAAAACACGATGATAATATGGCCACAACCATGGTTCCTTTGTCTCAAGAAGAATCCACCCTCATTG
AAAGAGCAACGGCTACAATCAACAGCATCCCCATCTCTGAAGACTACAGCGTCGCCAGCGCAGCTCTCTC
TAGCGACGGCCGCATCTTCACTGGTGTCAATGTATATCATTTTACTGGGGGACCTTGTGCAGAACTCGTG
GTGCTGGGCACTGCTGCTGCTGCGGCAGCTGGCAACCTGACTTGTATCGTCGCGATCGGAAATGAGAACA
GGGGCATCTTGAGCCCCTGCGGACGGTGCCGACAGGTGCTTCTCGATCTGCATCCTGGGATCAAAGCCAT
AGTGAAGGACAGTGATGGACAGCCGACGGCAGTTGGGATTCGTGAATTGCTGCCCTCTGGTTATGTGTGG
GAGGGCTAAGTCGACGATAAAATAAAAGATTTTATTTAGTCTCCAGAAAAAGGGGGGAATGAAAGACCCC
ACCTGTAGGTTTGGCAAGCTAGCTTAAGTAACGCCATTTTGCAAGGCATGGAAAAATACATAACTGAGAA
TAGAGAAGTTCAGATCAAGGTCAGGAACAGATGGAACAGCTGAATATGGGCCAAACAGGATATCTGTGGT
AAGCAGTTCCTGCCCCGGCTCAGGGCCAAGAACAGATGGAACAGCTGAATATGGGCCAAACAGGATATCT
GTGGTAAGCAGTTCCTGCCCCGGCTCAGGGCCAAGAACAGATGGTCCCCAGATGCGGTCCAGCCCTCAGC
AGTTTCTAGAGAACCATCAGATGTTTCCAGGGTGCCCCAAGGACCTGAAATGACCCTGTGCCTTATTTGA
ACTAACCAATCAGTTCGCTTCTCGCTTCTGTTCGCGCGCTTCTGCTCCCCGAGCTCAATAAAAGAGCCCA
CAACCCCTCACTCGGGGCGCCAGTCCTCCGATTGACTGAGTCGCCCGGGTACCCGTGTATCCAATAAACC
CTCTTGCAGTTGCATCCGACTTGTGGTCTCGCTGTTCCTTGGGAGGGTCTCCTCTGAGTGATTGACTACC
CGTCAGCGGGGGTCTTTCACATGCAGCATGTATCAAAATTAATTTGGTTTTTTTTCTTAAGTATTTACAT
TAAATGGCCATAGTTGCATTAATGAATCGGCCAACGCGCGGGGAGAGGCGGTTTGCGTATTGGGCGCTCT
TCCGCTTCCTCGCTCACTGACTCGCTGCGCTCGGTCGTTCGGCTGCGGCGAGCGGTATCAGCTCACTCAA
AGGCGGTAATACGGTTATCCACAGAATCAGGGGATAACGCAGGAAAGAACATGTGAGCAAAAGGCCAGCA
AAAGGCCAGGAACCGTAAAAAGGCCGCGTTGCTGGCGTTTTTCCATAGGCTCCGCCCCCCTGACGAGCAT
CACAAAAATCGACGCTCAAGTCAGAGGTGGCGAAACCCGACAGGACTATAAAGATACCAGGCGTTTCCCC
CTGGAAGCTCCCTCGTGCGCTCTCCTGTTCCGACCCTGCCGCTTACCGGATACCTGTCCGCCTTTCTCCC
TTCGGGAAGCGTGGCGCTTTCTCATAGCTCACGCTGTAGGTATCTCAGTTCGGTGTAGGTCGTTCGCTCC
AAGCTGGGCTGTGTGCACGAACCCCCCGTTCAGCCCGACCGCTGCGCCTTATCCGGTAACTATCGTCTTG
AGTCCAACCCGGTAAGACACGACTTATCGCCACTGGCAGCAGCCACTGGTAACAGGATTAGCAGAGCGAG
GTATGTAGGCGGTGCTACAGAGTTCTTGAAGTGGTGGCCTAACTACGGCTACACTAGAAGAACAGTATTT
GGTATCTGCGCTCTGCTGAAGCCAGTTACCTTCGGAAAAAGAGTTGGTAGCTCTTGATCCGGCAAACAAA
CCACCGCTGGTAGCGGTGGTTTTTTTGTTTGCAAGCAGCAGATTACGCGCAGAAAAAAAGGATCTCAAGA
AGATCCTTTGATCTTTTCTACGGGGTCTGACGCTCAGTGGAACGAAAACTCACGTTAAGGGATTTTGGTC
ATGAGATTATCAAAAAGGATCTTCACCTAGATCCTTTTGCGGCCGGCCGCAAATCAATCTAAAGTATATA
TGAGTAAACTTGGTCTGACAGTTACCAATGCTTAATCAGTGAGGCACCTATCTCAGCGATCTGTCTATTT
CGTTCATCCATAGTTGCCTGACTCCCCGTCGTGTAGATAACTACGATACGGGAGGGCTTACCATCTGGCC
CCAGTGCTGCAATGATACCGCGAGACCCACGCTCACCGGCTCCAGATTTATCAGCAATAAACCAGCCAGC
CGGAAGGGCCGAGCGCAGAAGTGGTCCTGCAACTTTATCCGCCTCCATCCAGTCTATTAATTGTTGCCGG
GAAGCTAGAGTAAGTAGTTCGCCAGTTAATAGTTTGCGCAACGTTGTTGCCATTGCTACAGGCATCGTGG
TGTCACGCTCGTCGTTTGGTATGGCTTCATTCAGCTCCGGTTCCCAACGATCAAGGCGAGTTACATGATC
CCCCATGTTGTGCAAAAAAGCGGTTAGCTCCTTCGGTCCTCCGATCGTTGTCAGAAGTAAGTTGGCCGCA
GTGTTATCACTCATGGTTATGGCAGCACTGCATAATTCTCTTACTGTCATGCCATCCGTAAGATGCTTTT
CTGTGACTGGTGAGTACTCAACCAAGTCATTCTGAGAATAGTGTATGCGGCGACCGAGTTGCTCTTGCCC
GGCGTCAATACGGGATAATACCGCGCCACATAGCAGAACTTTAAAAGTGCTCATCATTGGAAAACGTTCT
TCGGGGCGAAAACTCTCAAGGATCTTACCGCTGTTGAGATCCAGTTCGATGTAACCCACTCGTGCACCCA
ACTGATCTTCAGCATCTTTTACTTTCACCAGCGTTTCTGGGTGAGCAAAAACAGGAAGGCAAAATGCCGC
AAAAAAGGGAATAAGGGCGACACGGAAATGTTGAATACTCATACTCTTCCTTTTTCAATATTATTGAAGC
ATTTATCAGGGTTATTGTCTCATGAGCGGATACATATTTGAATGTATTTAGAAAAATAAACAAATAGGGG
TTCCGCGCACATTTC
